>Addgene plasmid #105066 | pTorPE-Y-GECO2m | addgene full sequence | sequence record 205943 | Addgene NGS Result
ATGAGTATTCAACATTTCCGTGTCGCCCTTATTCCCTTTTTTGCGGCATTTTGCCTTCCTGTTTTTGCTC
ACCCAGAAACGCTGGTGAAAGTAAAAGATGCTGAAGATCAGTTGGGTGCACGAGTGGGTTACATCGAACT
GGATCTCAACAGCGGTAAGATCCTTGAGAGTTTTCGCCCCGAAGAACGTTTTCCAATGATGAGCACTTTT
AAAGTTCTGCTATGTGGCGCGGTATTATCCCGTGTTGACGCCAGGCAAGAGCAACTCGGTCGCCGCATAC
ACTATTCTCAGAATGACTTGGTTGAGTACTCACCAGTCACAGAAAAGCATCTTACGGATGGCATGACAGT
AAGAGAATTATGCAGTGCTGCCATAACCATGAGTGATAACACTGCGGCCAACTTACTTCTGACAACGATC
GGAGGACCGAAGGAGCTAACCGCTTTTTTGCACAACATGGGGGATCATGTAACTCGCCTTGATCGTTGGG
AACCGGAGCTGAATGAAGCCATACCAAACGACGAGCGTGACACCACGATGCCTGTAGCAATGGCAACAAC
GTTGCGCAAACTATTAACTGGCGAACTACTTACTCTAGCTTCCCGGCAACAATTAATAGACTGGATGGAG
GCGGATAAAGTTGCAGGACCACTTCTGCGCTCGGCCCTTCCGGCTGGCTGGTTTATTGCTGATAAATCTG
GAGCCGGTGAGCGTGGGTCTCGCGGTATCATTGCAGCACTGGGGCCAGATGGTAAGCCCTCCCGTATCGT
AGTTATCTACACGACGGGGAGTCAGGCAACTATGGATGAACGAAATAGACAGATCGCTGAGATAGGTGCC
TCACTGATTAAGCATTGGTAACTGTCAGACCAAGTTTACTCATATATACTTTAGATTGATTTAAAACTTC
ATTTTTAATTTAAAAGGATCTAGGTGAAGATCCTTTTTGATAATCTCATGACCAAAATCCCTTAACGTGA
GTTTTCGTTCCACTGAGCGTCAGACCCCGTAGAAAAGATCAAAGGATCTTCTTGAGATCCTTTTTTTCTG
CGCGTAATCTGCTGCTTGCAAACAAAAAAACCACCGCTACCAGCGGTGGTTTGTTTGCCGGATCAAGAGC
TACCAACTCTTTTTCCGAAGGTAACTGGCTTCAGCAGAGCGCAGATACCAAATACTGTCCTTCTAGTGTA
GCCGTAGTTAGGCCACCACTTCAAGAACTCTGTAGCACCGCCTACATACCTCGCTCTGCTAATCCTGTTA
CCAGTGGCTGCTGCCAGTGGCGATAAGTCGTGTCTTACCGGGTTGGACTCAAGACGATAGTTACCGGATA
AGGCGCAGCGGTCGGGCTGAACGGGGGGTTCGTGCACACAGCCCAGCTTGGAGCGAACGACCTACACCGA
ACTGAGATACCTACAGCGTGAGCTATGAGAAAGCGCCACGCTTCCCGAAGGGAGAAAGGCGGACAGGTAT
CCGGTAAGCGGCAGGGTCGGAACAGGAGAGCGCACGAGGGAGCTTCCAGGGGGAAACGCCTGGTATCTTT
ATAGTCCTGTCGGGTTTCGCCACCTCTGACTTGAGCGTCGATTTTTGTGATGCTCGTCAGGGGGGCGGAG
CCTATGGAAAAACGCCAGCAACGCGGCCTTTTTACGGTTCCTGGCCTTTTGCTGGCCTTTTGCTCACATG
TTCTTTCCTGCGTTATCCCCTGATTCTGTGGATAACCGTATTACCGCCTTTGAGTGAGCTGATACCGCTC
GCCGCAGCCGAACGACCGAGCGCAGCGAGTCAGTGAGCGAGGAAGCGGAAGAGCGCCTGATGCGGTATTT
TCTCCTTACGCATCTGTGCGGTATTTCACACCGCATATGGTGCACTCTCAGTACAATCTGCTCTGATGCC
GCATAGTTAAGCCAGTATACACTCCGCTATCGCTACGTGACTGGGTCATGGCTGCGCCCCGACACCCGCC
AACACCCGCTGACGCGCCCTGACGGGCTTGTCTGCTCCCGGCATCCGCTTACAGACAAGCTGTGACCGTC
TCCGGGAGCTGCATGTGTCAGAGGTTTTCACCGTCATCACCGAAACGCGCGAGGCAGCAGATCAATTCGC
GCGCGAAGGCGAAGCGGCATGCATAATGTGCCTGTCAAATGGACGAAGCAGGGATTCTGCAAACCCTATG
CTACTCCGTCAAGCCGTCAATTGTCTGATTCGTTACCAATTATGACAACTTGACGGCTACATCATTCACT
TTTTCTTCACAACCGGCACGGAACTCGCTCGGGCTGGCCCCGGTGCATTTTTTAAATACCCGCGAGAAAT
AGAGTTGATCGTCAAAACCAACATTGCGACCGACGGTGGCGATAGGCATCCGGGTGGTGCTCAAAAGCAG
CTTCGCCTGGCTGATACGTTGGTCCTCGCGCCAGCTTAAGACGCTAATCCCTAACTGCTGGCGGAAAAGA
TGTGACAGACGCGACGGCGACAAGCAAACATGCTGTGCGACGCTGGCGATATCAAAATTGCTGTCTGCCA
GGTGATCGCTGATGTACTGACAAGCCTCGCGTACCCGATTATCCATCGGTGGATGGAGCGACTCGTTAAT
CGCTTCCATGCGCCGCAGTAACAATTGCTCAAGCAGATTTATCGCCAGCAGCTCCGAATAGCGCCCTTCC
CCTTGCCCGGCGTTAATGATTTGCCCAAACAGGTCGCTGAAATGCGGCTGGTGCGCTTCATCCGGGCGAA
AGAACCCCGTATTGGCAAATATTGACGGCCAGTTAAGCCATTCATGCCAGTAGGCGCGCGGACGAAAGTA
AACCCACTGGTGATACCATTCGCGAGCCTCCGGATGACGACCGTAGTGATGAATCTCTCCTGGCGGGAAC
AGCAAAATATCACCCGGTCGGCAAACAAATTCTCGTCCCTGATTTTTCACCACCCCCTGACCGCGAATGG
TGAGATTGAGAATATAACCTTTCATTCCCAGCGGTCGGTCGATAAAAAAATCGAGATAACCGTTGGCCTC
AATCGGCGTTAAACCCGCCACCAGATGGGCATTAAACGAGTATCCCGGCAGCAGGGGATCATTTTGCGCT
TCAGCCATACTTTTCATACTCCCGCCATTCAGAGAAGAAACCAATTGTCCATATTGCATCAGTCAGGTCG
TCACTGCGTCTTTTACTGGCTCTTCTCGCTAACCAAACCGGTAACCCCGCTTATTAAAAGCATTCTGTAA
CAAAGCGGGACCAAAGCCATGACAAAATCGCGTAACAAAAGTGTCTATAATCACGGCAGAAAAGTCCACA
TTGATTATTTGCACGGCGTCACACTTTGCTATGCCATAGCATTTTTATCCATAAGATTAGCGGATCCTAC
CTGACGCTTTTTATCGCAACTCTCTACTGTTTCTCCATACCCGTTTTTTGGGCTAACAGGAGGAATTAAC
CATGGGTTTAAAGAGGAGAAAGGTCATGAACAATAACGATCTCTTTCAGGCATCACGTCGGCGTTTTCTG
GCACAACTCGGCAGCTTAACCGACGCCGGGACGCTGGGGCCGTCATTGTTAACGCCGCGACGTGCGACTG
CGGCGCAAGCGGCGACTGACGCTTCTAGAGGTTCTCATCATCATCATCATCATGGTATGGCTAGCATGAC
TGGTGGACAGCAAATGGGTCGGGATCTGTACGACGAAGATGATAAGGATCTCGCCACAACGGCCGACTCA
TCACGTCGTAAGTGGAATAAGACACACGCAGTCAGAGCTATAGGCCGGCTGAGCTCACTCGAGGGTTATA
GTTCCGAGAAAATTGTGCCTGTTCCAAAGCAAGGGATATTAAAAGGAAAGGTCAGCATGTACCTATTGCT
GAAGGATGGCGGTCGTTATCATTGCCAGTTTGATACGGTATATAAAGCTAAATCAGTGCCCTCCAAGATG
CCAGGACGGCATTTTATACAGCATAAGCTCCTTAGGGAGGACCGCTCTGATGCTAAAAACCATAAATGGC
AATTAACAGAACATGCAATCGCAGGCATGGACGAGCTGTACAAGGGAGGTACAGGCGGGAGTATGGTGAG
CAAGGGCGAGGGGCAACCGAAGCATGGGCTAAAGGAGGAGATGACGGTGAAGTACCACATGGAAGGTTGC
GTTAATGGTCACAAATTTGTCATTACTGGAGAGGGCATTGGAAACCCTTTTAAGGGTAAGCAAACTGCAA
ATTTGTGTGTGATAGAAGGGGGCCCGCTGCCGTTCTCGGAGGACATTTTAAGTCCGGGTTTTAAATATGG
TGACCGGATTTTCACAGAGTACCCACAGGATATTGTAGATTACTTCAAGAACTCATGTCCAGAGGGCTAT
ACGTGGGAAAGGAGCTTCTTCTATGAGGACGGAGCGGTCTGTCGATGCAACGCGGACATAACAGTCTCTG
AAAAGGAGAACTGCATCTATCACAAAAGTATCTTCTATGGGGTGAATTTTCCCGCCGACGGCCCCGTAAT
GAAGAAAATGACCACTAATTGGGAAGCTGACACGCGTGACGACCTGACTGAAGAGCAGATCGCAGAATTT
AAAGAGGCTTTCTCCCTATTTGACAAGGACGGGGATGGGACGATAACAACCGAGGAGCTGGGGACGGTGT
TCCGGTCTCTGGGGCAGAACCCCTCAGAAGCAGAGCTGCGGGACATGATCAATGAAGTAGATGCCGACGG
TGACGGCACAATCGGCTTCCCTGAGTTCCTGACGATGATGACAAGAAAAATGAATGACACGGACAGTGAA
GAGGAAATTAGAGAAGCGTTCCGTGTGTTTGATAAGGACGGCAATGGCTACATCGGCGCAGCAGAGCTTC
GCCACGTGATGACAAACCTTGGAGAGAAGTTAACAGATGAAGAGTTTGATGAAATGATCAGGGTAGCAGA
CTCCGACGGGGATGGTCAGGTAAACTACGAAGAGTTTGTACAAATGATGACAGCGAAGTAAAAGCTTGGC
TGTTTTGGCGGATGAGAGAAGATTTTCAGCCTGATACAGATTAAATCAGAACGCAGAAGCGGTCTGATAA
AACAGAATTTGCCTGGCGGCAGTAGCGCGGTGGTCCCACCTGACCCCATGCCGAACTCAGAAGTGAAACG
CCGTAGCGCCGATGGTAGTGTGGGGTCTCCCCATGCGAGAGTAGGGAACTGCCAGGCATCAAATAAAACG
AAAGGCTCAGTCGAAAGACTGGGCCTTTCGTTTTATCTGTTGTTTGTCGGTGAACGCTCTCCTGAGTAGG
ACAAATCCGCCGGGAGCGGATTTGAACGTTGCGAAGCAACGGCCCGGAGGGTGGCGGGCAGGACGCCCGC
CATAAACTGCCAGGCATCAAATTAAGCAGAAGGCCATCCTGACGGATGGCCTTTTTGCGTTTCTACAAAC
TCTTTTGTTTATTTTTCTAAATACATTCAAATATGTATCCGCTCATGAGACAATAACCCTGATAAATGCT
TCAATAATATTGAAAAAGGAAGAGT
Features (pLannotate 1.2.2; 16 found; start..end, strand, type, name):
      1..861     +  CDS            AmpR: β-lactamase; bla; confers resistance to ampicillin, carbenicillin, and related antibiotics
   1032..1620    +  rep_origin     ori: high-copy-number ColE1/pMB1/pBR322/pUC origin of replication
   1806..1946    -  misc_feature   bom: basis of mobility region from pBR322
   2048..2088    -  CDS            rop (fragment): Rop protein, which maintains plasmids at low copy number; rop
   2210..3088    -  CDS            araC: L-arabinose regulatory protein; araC
   3115..3398    +  promoter       araBAD promoter: araBAD; promoter of the L-arabinose operon of E. coli; the araC regulatory gene is transcribed in the opposite direction (Guzman et al., 1995)
   3456..3593    +  CDS            torA (fragment): TORA_ECOLI - Experimental evidence at protein level: Swiss-Prot protein existence level 1. Reduces trimethylamine-N-oxide (TMAO) into trimethylamine; an anaerobic reaction coupled to energy-yielding reactions. From Escherichia coli (strain K12).
   3606..3626    +  CDS            capTEV™ (fragment): composite tag for in vivo biotinylation, TEV protease cleavage, and 6xHis tagging
   3627..3659    +  CDS            T7 tag (gene 10 leader): leader peptide from bacteriophage T7 gene 10 promotes efficient translation in E. coli
   3779..4034    +  CDS            mPapaya1 (fragment): monomeric yellow fluorescent protein derived from the Zoanthus fluorescent protein zFP538 mammalian codon-optimized
   4053..4514    +  CDS            mPapaya0.6 (fragment): mPapaya0.6 is a fluorescent protein published in 2013, derived from Zoanthus sp.. It is reported to be a monomer.
   4518..4868    +  CDS            CALM_TETPY (fragment): Experimental evidence at protein level: Swiss-Prot protein existence level 1. Calmodulin mediates the control of a large number of enzymes, ion channels and other proteins by Ca(2+). Among the enzymes to be stimulated by the calmodulin-Ca(2+) complex are a number of protein kinases and phosphatases. From Tetrahymena pyriformis.
   5051..5166    +  ncRNA          5S rRNA: Accession: RF00001 - 5S ribosomal RNA
   5170..5256    +  terminator     rrnB T1 terminator: Escherichia coli rrnB; transcription terminator T1 from the E. coli rrnB gene
   5348..5375    +  terminator     rrnB T2 terminator: transcription terminator T2 from the E. coli rrnB gene
   5394..5485    +  promoter       AmpR promoter: bla
