[The description below was written by a language model from this plasmid's Addgene catalogue record and pLannotate feature annotations shown in this document.]
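Description:
pTorPE-Y-GECO2m is a bacterial expression plasmid of about 5.5 kb, built on a customized pBAD-style backbone, that produces the yellow fluorescent Ca2+ indicator Y-GECO2m in E. coli. It is propagated through a ColE1/pMB1-type origin accompanied by the pBR322 bom region and only a small remnant of rop. The catalogue lists it as low copy, although the annotation software labels the origin generically as high-copy. Selection is by ampicillin, through the β-lactamase gene and its own promoter.

Expression is driven by the araBAD promoter, with the divergently transcribed araC regulator present on the plasmid, so transcription is induced by L-arabinose. The open reading frame begins with a fragment of E. coli TorA. This fragment is consistent with the TorA signal peptide that directs folded proteins to the periplasm through the twin-arginine translocation pathway and probably explains the "Tor" in the vector name, although the record does not state this function. Next come a 6xHis tag and the T7 gene 10 leader, followed by the synthetic 1,368 bp indicator insert, cloned between XbaI and HindIII. The indicator is annotated as two mPapaya-derived fluorescent protein fragments followed by a calmodulin-like domain, an arrangement expected for a circularly permuted, single-fluorescent-protein sensor in which Ca2+ binding alters fluorescence. Transcription ends at the rrnB T1 and T2 terminators.

Y-GECO2m is described as a variant of Y-GECO1 with medium Ca2+ affinity and kinetics, from a study of inverse-response indicators for visualising neuronal inhibition. This plasmid suits bacterial production, His-tag purification and characterisation or screening of the indicator protein.
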