Addgene plasmid #105066: pTorPE-Y-GECO2m
Purpose: A yellow fluorescent Ca2+ indicator variant with medium binding affinity and kinetics for expression in bacterial cells
Depositing lab: Robert Campbell. Depositing organization: University of Alberta. Publication: Inverse-response Ca(2+) indicators for optogenetic visualization of neuronal inhibition. Zhao Y, Bushey D, Zhao Y, Schreiter ER, Harrison DJ, Wong AM, Campbell RE. Sci Rep. 2018 Aug 6;8(1):11758. doi: 10.1038/s41598-018-30080-x. PubMed 30082904.
Backbone
  Vector backbone: Customized Vector
  Backbone size w/o insert (bp): 4118
  Total vector size (bp): 5486
  Vector type: Bacterial Expression
Growth in bacteria
  Bacterial resistance: Ampicillin, 100 μg/mL
  Growth temperature: 37°C
  Growth strain: DH5alpha
  Copy number: Low Copy
Gene/Insert
  Gene/Insert name: Y-GECO2m
  Species: Synthetic
  Insert size (bp): 1368
  GenBank ID: MG520325
  Promoter: pBAD
  Tag / fusion protein: 6x His tag (N terminal on insert)
  Cloning method: Restriction Enzyme; 5′ cloning site XbaI (not destroyed); 3′ cloning site HindIII (not destroyed)
  Sequencing primers: 5′ ATGCCATAGCATTTTTATCC; 3′ GATTTAATCTGTATCAGG
Terms and licenses: Academic/Nonprofit Terms; Industry Terms: Not Available to Industry
Depositor comments: This gene is a variant of pTorPE-Y-GECO1 (Plasmid #55765)
How to cite: pTorPE-Y-GECO2m was a gift from Robert Campbell (Addgene plasmid # 105066 ; http://n2t.net/addgene:105066 ; RRID:Addgene_105066)
